>Addgene plasmid #62053 | NET29B.mm pRRLSIN (1744) | depositor full sequence | sequence record 101297 | Full Sequence
AGCTTAATGTAGTCTTATGCAATACTCTTGTAGTCTTGCAACATGGTAACGATGAGTTAGCAACATGCCT
TACAAGGAGAGAAAAAGCACCGTGCATGCCGATTGGTGGAAGTAAGGTGGTACGATCGTGCCTTATTAGG
AAGGCAACAGACGGGTCTGACATGGATTGGACGAACCACTGAATTGCCGCATTGCAGAGATATTGTATTT
AAGTGCCTAGCTCGATACAATAAACGGGTCTCTCTGGTTAGACCAGATCTGAGCCTGGGAGCTCTCTGGC
TAACTAGGGAACCCACTGCTTAAGCCTCAATAAAGCTTGCCTTGAGTGCTTCAAGTAGTGTGTGCCCGTC
TGTTGTGTGACTCTGGTAACTAGAGATCCCTCAGACCCTTTTAGTCAGTGTGGAAAATCTCTAGCAGTGG
CGCCCGAACAGGGACCTGAAAGCGAAAGGGAAACCAGAGCTCTCTCGACGCAGGACTCGGCTTGCTGAAG
CGCGCACGGCAAGAGGCGAGGGGCGGCGACTGGTGAGTACGCCAAAAATTTTGACTAGCGGAGGCTAGAA
GGAGAGAGATGGGTGCGAGAGCGTCAGTATTAAGCGGGGGAGAATTAGATCGCGATGGGAAAAAATTCGG
TTAAGGCCAGGGGGAAAGAAAAAATATAAATTAAAACATATAGTATGGGCAAGCAGGGAGCTAGAACGAT
TCGCAGTTAATCCTGGCCTGTTAGAAACATCAGAAGGCTGTAGACAAATACTGGGACAGCTACAACCATC
CCTTCAGACAGGATCAGAAGAACTTAGATCATTATATAATACAGTAGCAACCCTCTATTGTGTGCATCAA
AGGATAGAGATAAAAGACACCAAGGAAGCTTTAGACAAGATAGAGGAAGAGCAAAACAAAAGTAAGACCA
CCGCACAGCAAGCGGCCGCTGATCTTCAGACCTGGAGGAGGAGATATGAGGGACAATTGGAGAAGTGAAT
TATATAAATATAAAGTAGTAAAAATTGAACCATTAGGAGTAGCACCCACCAAGGCAAAGAGAAGAGTGGT
GCAGAGAGAAAAAAGAGCAGTGGGAATAGGAGCTTTGTTCCTTGGGTTCTTGGGAGCAGCAGGAAGCACT
ATGGGCGCAGCCTCAATGACGCTGACGGTACAGGCCAGACAATTATTGTCTGGTATAGTGCAGCAGCAGA
ACAATTTGCTGAGGGCTATTGAGGCGCAACAGCATCTGTTGCAACTCACAGTCTGGGGCATCAAGCAGCT
CCAGGCAAGAATCCTGGCTGTGGAAAGATACCTAAAGGATCAACAGCTCCTGGGGATTTGGGGTTGCTCT
GGAAAACTCATTTGCACCACTGCTGTGCCTTGGAATGCTAGTTGGAGTAATAAATCTCTGGAACAGATTT
GGAATCACACGACCTGGATGGAGTGGGACAGAGAAATTAACAATTACACAAGCTTAATACACTCCTTAAT
TGAAGAATCGCAAAACCAGCAAGAAAAGAATGAACAAGAATTATTGGAATTAGATAAATGGGCAAGTTTG
TGGAATTGGTTTAACATAACAAATTGGCTGTGGTATATAAAATTATTCATAATGATAGTAGGAGGCTTGG
TAGGTTTAAGAATAGTTTTTGCTGTACTTTCTATAGTGAATAGAGTTAGGCAGGGATATTCACCATTATC
GTTTCAGACCCACCTCCCAACCCCGAGGGGACCCGACAGGCCCGAAGGAATAGAAGAAGAAGGTGGAGAG
AGAGACAGAGACAGATCCATTCGATTAGTGAACGGATCTCGACGGTATCGGTTAACTTTTAAAAGAAAAG
GGGGGATTGGGGGGTACAGTGCAGGGGAAAGAATAGTAGACATAATAGCAACAGACATACAAACTAAAGA
ATTACAAAAACAAATTACAAAAATTCAAAATTTTATCGATCACGAGACTAGCCTCGAGAAGCTTGATATC
GAATTCCCACGGGGTTGGGGTTGCGCCTTTTCCAAGGCAGCCCTGGGTTTGCGCAGGGACGCGGCTGCTC
TGGGCGTGGTTCCGGGAAACGCAGCGGCGCCGACCCTGGGTCTCGCACATTCTTCACGTCCGTTCGCAGC
GTCACCCGGATCTTCGCCGCTACCCTTGTGGGCCCCCCGGCGACGCTTCCTGCTCCGCCCCTAAGTCGGG
AAGGTTCCTTGCGGTTCGCGGCGTGCCGGACGTGACAAACGGAAGCCGCACGTCTCACTAGTACCCTCGC
AGACGGACAGCGCCAGGGAGCAATGGCAGCGCGCCGACCGCGATGGGCTGTGGCCAATAGCGGCTGCTCA
GCGGGGCGCGCCGAGAGCAGCGGCCGGGAAGGGGCGGTGCGGGAGGCGGGGTGTGGGGCGGTAGTGTGGG
CCCTGTTCCTGCCCGCGCGGTGTTCCGCATTCTGCAAGCCTCCGGAGCGCACGTCGGCAGTCGGCTCCCT
CGTTGACCGAATCACCGACCTCTCTCCCCAGGGGATGTCCGGCCAGCTGGAGCGTTGCGAGCGCGAGTGG
CACGAGCTGGAGGGAGAATTTCAGGAGCTGCAGGAGACACACAGGATCTATAAGCAGAAGCTGGAGGAGC
TGACCTCCCTGCAGACGCTGTGCAGCACCTCCATCAGCAAGCAGAAGAGGCACCTGAAGGACCTGAAGCA
CACACTCCAGAGGTACAAGCGCCATTCCAGCCATGAGGAGGCGGCGCTCATCCAACAGATGACCGCCAAC
ATTAAGGAGCGACAGAATGTCTTCTTTGACATGGAGGCCTACCTACCGAAGAAGAATGGGCTCTACTTGA
ATCTGGTTCTTGGCAACGTGAGCGTGACCCTCCTCAGCAATCAGGCCAAGTTTGCTTACAAGGATGAGTA
TGAGAAGTTTAAGCTCTACCTGACCATAATTCTTCTTCTGGGTGCTGTGGCGTGTCGATTTGTCCTTCAT
TACAGGGTGACCGATGAAGTCTTCAACTTCCTGCTCGTGTGGTATTACTGCACCTTGACCATTCGAGAGA
GCATCCTCATCAGCAATGGTTCCAGAATCAAGGGCTGGTGGGTGTCTCACCATTATGTCTCCACGTTCCT
GTCTGGAGTGATGCTGACTTGGCCTAATGGACTAATTTACCAGAAGTTTCGAAATCAGTTTTTAGCGTTC
TCCATTTTTCAGAGCTGCGTTCAGTTTCTACAGTACTATTACCAGAGGGGCTGTCTCTACAGACTGCGGG
CCCTGGGGGAGAGGAACCACCTGGACCTCACAGTGGAAGGGTTCCAATCCTGGATGTGGCGGGGCCTCAC
CTTCCTCCTGCCTTTCCTCTTCTGTGGCCATTTCTGGCAGCTCTACAATGCCGTCACCCTGTTTGAGCTC
TCCACCCATGAGGAATGCAAAGAATGGCAGGTATTCGTGCTGGCTCTCACCTTCCTCATCCTCTTCCTGG
GCAATTTTCTGACCACGCTCAAAGTTGTCCATGCCAAACTCCACAAGAACAGAAACAAGACAAAGCAGCC
ATGACAATCAACCTCTGGATTACAAAATTTGTGAAAGATTGACTGGTATTCTTAACTATGTTGCTCCTTT
TACGCTATGTGGATACGCTGCTTTAATGCCTTTGTATCATGCTATTGCTTCCCGTATGGCTTTCATTTTC
TCCTCCTTGTATAAATCCTGGTTGCTGTCTCTTTATGAGGAGTTGTGGCCCGTTGTCAGGCAACGTGGCG
TGGTGTGCACTGTGTTTGCTGACGCAACCCCCACTGGTTGGGGCATTGCCACCACCTGTCAGCTCCTTTC
CGGGACTTTCGCTTTCCCCCTCCCTATTGCCACGGCGGAACTCATCGCCGCCTGCCTTGCCCGCTGCTGG
ACAGGGGCTCGGCTGTTGGGCACTGACAATTCCGTGGTGTTGTCGGGGAAGCTGACGTCCTTTCCATGGC
TGCTCGCCTGTGTTGCCACCTGGATTCTGCGCGGGACGTCCTTCTGCTACGTCCCTTCGGCCCTCAATCC
AGCGGACCTTCCTTCCCGCGGCCTGCTGCCGGCTCTGCGGCCTCTTCCGCGTCTTCGCCTTCGCCCTCAG
ACGAGTCGGATCTCCCTTTGGGCCGCCTCCCCGCCTGGAATTCGAGCTCGGTACCTTTAAGACCAATGAC
TTACAAGGCAGCTGTAGATCTTAGCCACTTTTTAAAAGAAAAGGGGGGACTGGAAGGGCTAATTCACTCC
CAACGAAGACAAGATCTGCTTTTTGCTTGTACTGGGTCTCTCTGGTTAGACCAGATCTGAGCCTGGGAGC
TCTCTGGCTAACTAGGGAACCCACTGCTTAAGCCTCAATAAAGCTTGCCTTGAGTGCTTCAAGTAGTGTG
TGCCCGTCTGTTGTGTGACTCTGGTAACTAGAGATCCCTCAGACCCTTTTAGTCAGTGTGGAAAATCTCT
AGCAGTAGTAGTTCATGTCATCTTATTATTCAGTATTTATAACTTGCAAAGAAATGAATATCAGAGAGTG
AGAGGAACTTGTTTATTGCAGCTTATAATGGTTACAAATAAAGCAATAGCATCACAAATTTCACAAATAA
AGCATTTTTTTCACTGCATTCTAGTTGTGGTTTGTCCAAACTCATCAATGTATCTTATCATGTCTGGCTC
TAGCTATCCCGCCCCTAACTCCGCCCAGTTCCGCCCATTCTCCGCCCCATGGCTGACTAATTTTTTTTAT
TTATGCAGAGGCCGAGGCCGCCTCGGCCTCTGAGCTATTCCAGAAGTAGTGAGGAGGCTTTTTTGGAGGC
CTAGGCTTTTGCGTCGAGACGTACCCAATTCGCCCTATAGTGAGTCGTATTACGCGCGCTCACTGGCCGT
CGTTTTACAACGTCGTGACTGGGAAAACCCTGGCGTTACCCAACTTAATCGCCTTGCAGCACATCCCCCT
TTCGCCAGCTGGCGTAATAGCGAAGAGGCCCGCACCGATCGCCCTTCCCAACAGTTGCGCAGCCTGAATG
GCGAATGGCGCG
[124 nt withheld, positions 4983-5106]
C
[91 nt withheld, positions 5108-5198]
A
[49 nt withheld, positions 5200-5248]
CCTTTGACGTTGGAGTCCACGTTCTTT
[37 nt withheld, positions 5276-5312]
ACCCTATCTCGGTCTATTCTTTTGATTTATAAGGGATTTTGCCGATTTCGGCCTATTGGTTAAAAAATGA
GCTGATTTAACAAAAATTTAACGCGAATTTTAACAAAATATTAACGTTTACAATTTCCCAGGTGGCACTT
TTCGGGGAAATGTGCGCGGAACCCCTATTTGTTTATTTTTCTAAATACATTCAAATATGTATCCGCTCAT
GAGACAATAACCCTGATAAATGCTTCAATAATATTGAAAAAGGAAGAGTATGAGTATTCAACATTTCCGT
GTCGCCCTTATTCCCTTTTTTGCGGCATTTTGCCTTCCTGTTTTTGCTCACCCAGAAACGCTGGTGAAAG
TAAAAGATGCTGAAGATCAGTTGGGTGCACGAGTGGGTTACATCGAACTGGATCTCAACAGCGGTAAGAT
CCTTGAGAGTTTTCGCCCCGAAGAACGTTTTCCAATGATGAGCACTTTTAAAGTTCTGCTATGTGGCGCG
GTATTATCCCGTATTGACGCCGGGCAAGAGCAACTCGGTCGCCGCATACACTATTCTCAGAATGACTTGG
TTGAGTACTCACCAGTCACAGAAAAGCATCTTACGGATGGCATGACAGTAAGAGAATTATGCAGTGCTGC
CATAACCATGAGTGATAACACTGCGGCCAACTTACTTCTGACAACGATCGGAGGACCGAAGGAGCTAACC
GCTTTTTTGCACAACATGGGGGATCATGTAACTCGCCTTGATCGTTGGGAACCGGAGCTGAATGAAGCCA
TACCAAACGACGAGCGTGACACCACGATGCCTGTAGCAATGGCAACAACGTTGCGCAAACTATTAACTGG
CGAACTACTTACTCTAGCTTCCCGGCAACAATTAATAGACTGGATGGAGGCGGATAAAGTTGCAGGACCA
CTTCTGCGCTCGGCCCTTCCGGCTGGCTGGTTTATTGCTGATAAATCTGGAGCCGGTGAGCGTGGGTCTC
GCGGTATCATTGCAGCACTGGGGCCAGATGGTAAGCCCTCCCGTATCGTAGTTATCTACACGACGGGGAG
TCAGGCAACTATGGATGAACGAAATAGACAGATCGCTGAGATAGGTGCCTCACTGATTAAGCATTGGTAA
CTGTCAGACCAAGTTTACTCATATATACTTTAGATTGATTTAAAACTTCATTTTTAATTTAAAAGGATCT
AGGTGAAGATCCTTTTTGATAATCTCATGACCAAAATCCCTTAACGTGAGTTTTCGTTCCACTGAGCGTC
AGACCCCGTAGAAAAGATCAAAGGATCTTCTTGAGATCCTTTTTTTCTGCGCGTAATCTGCTGCTTGCAA
ACAAAAAAACCACCGCTACCAGCGGTGGTTTGTTTGCCGGATCAAGAGCTACCAACTCTTTTTCCGAAGG
TAACTGGCTTCAGCAGAGCGCAGATACCAAATACTGTCCTTCTAGTGTAGCCGTAGTTAGGCCACCACTT
CAAGAACTCTGTAGCACCGCCTACATACCTCGCTCTGCTAATCCTGTTACCAGTGGCTGCTGCCAGTGGC
GATAAGTCGTGTCTTACCGGGTTGGACTCAAGACGATAGTTACCGGATAAGGCGCAGCGGTCGGGCTGAA
CGGGGGGTTCGTGCACACAGCCCAGCTTGGAGCGAACGACCTACACCGAACTGAGATACCTACAGCGTGA
GCTATGAGAAAGCGCCACGCTTCCCGAAGGGAGAAAGGCGGACAGGTATCCGGTAAGCGGCAGGGTCGGA
ACAGGAGAGCGCACGAGGGAGCTTCCAGGGGGAAACGCCTGGTATCTTTATAGTCCTGTCGGGTTTCGCC
ACCTCTGACTTGAGCGTCGATTTTTGTGATGCTCGTCAGGGGGGCGGAGCCTATGGAAAAACGCCAGCAA
CGCGGCCTTTTTACGGTTCCTGGCCTTTTGCTGGCCTTTTGCTCACATGTTCTTTCCTGCGTTATCCCCT
GATTCTGTGGATAACCGTATTACCGCCTTTGAGTGAGCTGATACCGCTCGCCGCAGCCGAACGACCGAGC
GCAGCGAGTCAGTGAGCGAGGAAGCGGAAGAGCGCCCAATACGCAAACCGCCTCTCCCCGCGCGTTGGCC
GATTCATTAATGCAGCTGGCACGACAGGTTTCCCGACTGGAAAGCGGGCAGTGAGCGCAACGCAATTAAT
GTGAGTTAGCTCACTCATTAGGCACCCCAGGCTTTACACTTTATGCTTCCGGCTCGTATGTTGTGTGGAA
TTGTGAGCGGATAACAATTTCACACAGGAAACAGCTATGACCATGATTACGCCAAGCGCGCAATTAACCC
TCACTAAAGGGAACAAAAGCTGGAGCTGCA
Features (pLannotate 1.2.2; 26 found; start..end, strand, type, name):
      8..229     +  promoter       RSV promoter: Rous sarcoma virus enhancer/promoter
    236..416     +  LTR            5' LTR (truncated): truncated 5' long terminal repeat (LTR) from HIV-1
    460..585     +  misc_feature   HIV-1 Ψ: packaging signal of human immunodeficiency virus type 1
    569..932     +  CDS            HIV-1 gag (fragment): gag protein from human immunodeficiency virus 1; gag
   1027..1363    +  ncRNA          RRE: Accession: RF00036 - HIV Rev response element
   1688..1788    +  CDS            Rev (fragment): human immunodeficiency virus 1 (HIV-1) Rev protein; rev; enhances nuclear export of unspliced and incompletely spliced viral mRNAs
   1807..1924    +  misc_feature   cPPT/CTS: central polypurine tract and central termination sequence of HIV-1
   1944..1967    -  misc_feature   MCS (fragment): pBluescript multiple cloning site
   1971..2481    +  promoter       hPGK promoter: human phosphoglycerate kinase 1 promoter
   2485..3501    +  CDS            Tmem120b: T120B_MOUSE - Experimental evidence at transcript level: Swiss-Prot protein existence level 2. Necessary for efficient adipogenesis (PubMed:26024229). Does not show ion channel activity (PubMed:32084332). From Mus musculus (Mouse).
   3506..4094    +  misc_feature   WPRE: woodchuck hepatitis virus posttranscriptional regulatory element
   4111..4179    +  CDS            nef (fragment): NEF_HV1Z2 - Experimental evidence at protein level: Swiss-Prot protein existence level 1. Extracellular Nef protein targets CD4(+) T-lymphocytes for apoptosis by interacting with CXCR4 surface receptors. From Human immunodeficiency virus type 1 group M subtype D (isolate Z2/CDC-Z34) (HIV-1).
   4181..4414    +  LTR            3' LTR (ΔU3): self-inactivating 3' long terminal repeat (LTR) from HIV-1
   4486..4607    +  polyA_signal   SV40 poly(A) signal: SV40 polyadenylation signal
   4626..4761    +  rep_origin     SV40 ori: SV40 origin of replication
   4794..4812    -  promoter       T7 promoter: promoter for bacteriophage T7 RNA polymerase
   4820..4975    +  CDS            lacZα (fragment): LacZα fragment of β-galactosidase; lacZ fragment
   4983..5438    +  rep_origin     f1 ori (sequence partly withheld): f1 bacteriophage origin of replication; arrow indicates direction of (+) strand synthesis
   5467..5571    +  promoter       AmpR promoter: bla
   5572..6432    +  CDS            AmpR: β-lactamase; bla; confers resistance to ampicillin, carbenicillin, and related antibiotics
   6603..7191    +  rep_origin     ori: high-copy-number ColE1/pMB1/pBR322/pUC origin of replication
   7374..7466    +  CDS            lacI (fragment): lac repressor; lacI; The lac repressor binds to the lac operator to inhibit transcription in E. coli. This inhibition can be relieved by adding lactose or isopropyl-β-D-thiogalactopyranoside (IPTG).
   7479..7500    +  protein_bind   CAP binding site: CAP binding activates transcription in the presence of cAMP. E. coli catabolite activator protein
   7515..7545    +  promoter       lac promoter: promoter for the E. coli lac operon
   7553..7569    +  protein_bind   lac operator: The lac repressor binds to the lac operator to inhibit transcription in E. coli. This inhibition can be relieved by adding lactose or isopropyl-β-D-thiogalactopyranoside (IPTG). lac repressor encoded by lacI
   7614..7632    +  promoter       T3 promoter: promoter for bacteriophage T3 RNA polymerase
