[The description below was written by a language model from this plasmid's Addgene catalogue record and pLannotate feature annotations shown in this document.]
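Description:
NET29B.mm pRRLSIN (1744) is a third-generation, self-inactivating lentiviral transfer plasmid built on the pRRLSIN backbone for expressing the mouse nuclear envelope transmembrane protein NET29B, also known as Tmem120b, in mammalian cells. The 7,652 nt plasmid is propagated in E. coli through a high-copy ColE1/pUC-type origin and selected with ampicillin via the β-lactamase gene. It also carries an f1 origin, an SV40 origin, and leftover cloning-vector elements (lac promoter/operator, lacZα and lacI fragments, T3 and T7 promoters) that play no role in the viral payload.

The viral genome is transcribed in packaging cells from a chimeric 5′ end in which the RSV enhancer/promoter replaces the U3 region of the truncated HIV-1 5′ LTR, making genomic RNA production independent of Tat. Downstream lie the Ψ packaging signal with a partial gag fragment, the Rev response element for nuclear export of the unspliced RNA, and the cPPT/CTS, which improves nuclear import and transduction efficiency. The internal expression cassette uses the human PGK promoter to drive the Tmem120b coding sequence, followed by WPRE to enhance transcript stability and expression. No epitope tag, fluorescent reporter or mammalian selection marker is annotated. The ΔU3 3′ LTR is copied to both ends of the provirus during reverse transcription, which silences LTR promoter activity after integration and leaves PGK as the sole driver. An SV40 polyadenylation signal follows the 3′ LTR.

Because the plasmid supplies no viral structural or enzymatic genes, these must be provided in trans by separate packaging and envelope plasmids. According to the record, the construct is intended for lentiviral expression of this nuclear envelope transmembrane protein. The feature annotation notes that Tmem120b is needed for efficient adipogenesis.
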