Addgene plasmid #62053: NET29B.mm pRRLSIN (1744)
Purpose: lentiviral expression of nuclear envelope transmembrane protein
Depositing lab: Eric Schirmer. Depositing organization: University of Edinburgh.
Backbone
  Vector backbone: pRRLSIN
  Backbone manufacturer: unknown
  Vector type: Mammalian Expression, Lentiviral
Growth in bacteria
  Bacterial resistance: Ampicillin, 100 μg/mL
  Growth temperature: 37°C
  Growth strain: Stbl3
  Copy number: Unknown
Gene/Insert
  Gene/Insert name: NET29B (alt name: Tmem120B)
  Species: M. musculus (mouse)
  Entrez Gene: Tmem120b
  Promoter: PGK
  Cloning method: Unknown
  Sequencing primers: 5′ hPGK-F; 3′ WPRE-R
Terms and licenses: Academic/Nonprofit Terms; Industry Terms: Not Available to Industry
How to cite: NET29B.mm pRRLSIN (1744) was a gift from Eric Schirmer (Addgene plasmid # 62053 ; http://n2t.net/addgene:62053 ; RRID:Addgene_62053)
