>Addgene plasmid #62053 | NET29B.mm pRRLSIN (1744) | addgene partial sequence | sequence record 103450 | hPGK-F 5'-GTGTTCCGCATTCTGCAAG-3'
CGAATCACCGACCTCTCTCCCCAGGGGATGTCCGGCCAGCTGGAGCGTTGCGAGCGCGAGTGGCACGAGC
TGGAGGGAGAATTTCAGGAGCTGCAGGAGACACACAGGATCTATAAGCAGAAGCTGGAGGAGCTGACCTC
CCTGCAGACGCTGTGCAGCACCTCCATCAGCAAGCAGAAGAGGCACCTGAAGGACCTGAAGCACACACTC
CAGAGGTACAAGCGCCATTCCAGCCATGAGGAGGCGGCGCTCATCCAACAGATGACCGCCAACATTAAGG
AGCGACAGAATGTCTTCTTTGACATGGAGGCCTACCTACCGAAGAAGAATGGGCTCTACTTGAATCTGGT
TCTTGGCAACGTGAGCGTGACCCTCCTCAGCAATCAGGCCAAGTTTGCTTACAAGGATGAGTATGAGAAG
TTTAAGCTCTACCTGACCATAATTCTTCTTCTGGGTGCTGTGGCGTGTCGATTTGTCCTTCATTACAGGG
TGACCGATGAAGTCTTCAACTTCCTGCTCGTGTGGTATTACTGCACCTTGACCATTCGAGAGAGCATCCT
CATCAGCAATGGTTCCAGAATCAAGGGCTGGTGGGTGTCTCACCATTATGTCTCCACGTTCCTGTCTGGA
GTGATGCTGACTTGGCCTAATGGACTAATTTACCAGAAGTTTCGAAATCAGTTTTTAGCGTTCTCCATTT
TTCA
