>Addgene plasmid #62053 | NET29B.mm pRRLSIN (1744) | addgene partial sequence | sequence record 103615 | WPRE-R 5'-CATAGCGTAAAAGGAGCAACA-3'
TTGTAATCCAGAGGTTGATTGTCATGGCTGCTTTGTCTTGTTTCTGTTCTTGTGGAGTTTGGCATGGACA
ACTTTGAGCGTGGTCAGAAAATTGCCCAGGAAGAGGATGAGGAAGGTGAGAGCCAGCACGAATACCTGCC
ATTCTTTGCATTCCTCATGGGTGGAGAGCTCAAACAGGGTGACGGCATTGTAGAGCTGCCAGAAATGGCC
ACAGAAGAGGAAAGGCAGGAGGAAGGTGAGGCCCCGCCACATCCAGGATTGGAACCCTTCCACTGTGAGG
TCCAGGTGGTTCCTCTCCCCCAGGGCCCGCAGTCTGTAGAGACAGCCCCTCTGGTAATAGTACTGTAGAA
ACTGAACGCAGCTCTGAAAAATGGAGAACGCTAAAAACTGATTTCGAAACTTCTGGTAAATTAGTCCATT
AGGCCAAGTCAGCATCACTCCAGACAGGAACGTGGAGACATAATGGTGAGACACCCACCAGCCCTTGATT
CTGGAACCATTGCTGATGAGGATGCTCTCTCGAATGGTCAAGGTGCAGTAATACCACACGAGCAGGAAGT
TGAAGACTTCATCGGTCACCCTGTAATGAAGGACAAATCGACACGCCACAGCACCCAGAAGAAGAATTAT
GGTCAGGTAGAGCTTAAACTTCTCATACTCATCCTTGTAAGCAAACTTGGCCTGATTGCTGAGGAGGGTC
ACGCTCACGTTGCCAAGAACCA
